>Addgene plasmid #40006 | EKAR2G_design2_mTFP_159_Venus_173 | depositor partial sequence | sequence record 50854 | Biosensor
CCATGGCACACCATCACCACCATCACGGGAGCGGGGAGCAGAAACTAATATCAGAGGAGGATCTTGGCTC
AGGAACCGGTAGATCTGGGCACATGGCGGACGAGGAGAAGCTGCCGCCCGGCTGGGAGAAGCGCATGAGC
CGCAGCTCAGGCCGAGTGTACTACTTCAACCACATCACTAACGCCAGCCAGTGGGAGCGGCCCAGCGGCA
ACAGCAGCAGTGGTGGCAAAAACGGGCAGGGGGAGCCTGCCAGGAAGCTGCGCATTCTGCAGTCGACTAG
GGAGCAAGGGCTTGTGGGATCCGACGGCGTGCTGAAGGGCGACGTCAAGCACAAGCTGCTGCTGGAGGGC
GGCGGCCACCACCGCGTTGACTTCAAGACCATCTACAGGGCCAAGAAGGCGGTGAAGCTGCCCGACTATC
ACTTTGTGGACCACCGCATCGAGATCCTGAACCACGACAAGGACTACAACAAGGTGACCGTTTACGAGAG
CGCCGTGGCCCGCAACTCCACCGACGGCATGGACGAGCTGTACAAGGGTGCTAGCGGAGGAATGGTGAGC
AAGGGCGAGGAGACCACAATGGGCGTAATCAAGCCCGACATGAAGATCAAGCTGAAGATGGAGGGCAACG
TGAATGGCCACGCCTTCGTGATCGAGGGCGAGGGCGAGGGCAAGCCCTACGACGGCACCAACACCATCAA
CCTGGAGGTGAAGGAGGGAGCCCCCCTGCCCTTCTCCTACGACATTCTGACCACCGCGTTCGCCTACGGC
AACAGGGCCTTCACCAAGTACCCCGACGACATCCCCAACTACTTCAAGCAGTCCTTCCCCGAGGGCTACT
CTTGGGAGCGCACCATGACCTTCGAGGACAAGGGCATCGTGAAGGTGAAGTCCGACATCTCCATGGAGGA
GGACTCCTTCATCTACGAGATACACCTCAAGGGCGAGAACTTCCCCCCCAACGGCCCCGTGATGCAGAAG
AAGACCACCGGCTGGGACGCCTCCACCGAGAGGATGTACGTGCGCTCCGGAACTTCTGGTTCTGGTAAAC
CTGGTTCTGGTGAAGGTTCTACTAAAGCGGCCGCGATGGACGGCGGCGTGCAGCTCGCCGACCACTACCA
GCAGAACACCCCCATCGGCGACGGCCCCGTGCTGCTGCCCGACAACCACTACCTGAGCTACCAGTCCGCC
CTGAGCAAAGACCCCAACGAGAAGCGCGATCACATGGTCCTGCTGGAGTTCGTGACCGCCGCCGGGATCA
CTCTCGGCATGGACGAGCTGTACAAGGGTGGCAGCGGTGGCATGGTGAGCAAGGGCGAGGAGCTGTTCAC
CGGGGTGGTGCCCATCCTGGTCGAGCTGGACGGCGACGTAAACGGCCACAAGTTCAGCGTGTCCGGCGAG
GGCGAGGGCGATGCCACCTACGGCAAGCTGACCCTGAAGCTGATCTGCACCACCGGCAAGCTGCCCGTGC
CCTGGCCCACCCTCGTGACCACCCTGGGCTACGGCCTGATGTGCTTCGCCCGCTACCCCGACCACATGAA
GCAGCACGACTTCTTCAAGTCCGCCATGCCCGAAGGCTACGTCCAGGAGCGCACCATCTTCTTCAAGGAC
GACGGCAACTACAAGACCCGCGCCGAGGTGAAGTTCGAGGGCGACACCCTGGTGAACCGCATCGAGCTGA
AGGGCATCGACTTCAAGGAGGACGGCAACATCCTGGGGCACAAGCTGGAGTACAACTACAACAGCCACAA
CGTCTATATCACCGCCGACAAGCAGAAGAACGGCATCAAGGCCAACTTCAAGATCCGCCACAACATCGAG
GGTACCGCTGACCAACTGACTGAAGAGTGGTCGACGGTACAGCGGACCGCGCCTGACGTACCACGTACAC
CAGTAGGAAAGGCAAAGCTTTCATTCCAATTCCCGCGGGCGCGGGATATCCTTCAAAAAAAACTTGAAGA
ACTTGAACTTGACGAATGAGATATCTGACTCGAG
