>Addgene plasmid #40006 | EKAR2G_design2_mTFP_159_Venus_173 | addgene partial sequence | sequence record 54692 | pTriExUP 5'-GGTTATTGTGCTGTCTCATCA-3'
ATACGACTCACTATAGGGGAATTGTGAGCGGATAACAATTCCCCGGAGTTAATCCGGGACCTTTAATTCA
ACCCAACACAATATATTATAGTTAAATAAGAATTATTATCAAATCATTTGTATATTAATTAAAATACTAT
ACTGTAAATTACATTTTATTTACAATCAAAGGAGATATACCATGGCACACCATCACCACCATCACGGGAG
CGGGGAGCAGAAACTAATATCAGAGGAGGATCTTGGCTCAGGAACCGGTAGATCTGGGCACATGGCGGAC
GAGGAGAAGCTGCCGCCCGGCTGGGAGAAGCGCATGAGCCGCAGCTCAGGCCGAGTGTACTACTTCAACC
ACATCACTAACGCCAGCCAGTGGGAGCGGCCCAGCGGCAACAGCAGCAGTGGTGGCAAAAACGGGCAGGG
GGAGCCTGCCAGGAAGCTGCGCATTCTGCAGTCGACTAGGGAGCAAGGGCTTGTGGGATCCGACGGCGTG
CTGAAGGGCGACGTCAAGCACAAGCTGCTGCTGGAGGGCGGCGGCCACCACCGCGTTGACTTCAAGACCA
TCTACAGGGCCAAGAAGGCGGTGAAGCTGCCCGACTATCACTTTGTGGACCACCGCATCGAGATCCTGAA
CCACGACAAGGACTACAACAAGGTGACCGTTTACGAGAGCGCCGTGGCCCGCAACTCCACCGACGGCATG
GACGAGCTGTACAAGGGTGCTAGCGGAGGAATGGTGAGCAAGGGCGAGGAGACCACAATGGGCGTAATCA
AGCCC
