>Addgene plasmid #40006 | EKAR2G_design2_mTFP_159_Venus_173 | addgene partial sequence | sequence record 54794 | pTriExDOWN 5'-TCGATCTCAGTGGTATTTGTG-3'
CCTTCTGATAGGCAGCCTGCACCTGAGGTTAATCACTTAGTGATGGTGATGGTGATGGTGGTGCTCGAGT
CAGATATCTCATTCGTCAAGTTCAAGTTCTTCAAGTTTTTTTTGAAGGATATCCCGCGCCCGCGGGAATT
GGAATGAAAGCTTTGCCTTTCCTACTGGTGTACGTGGTACGTCAGGCGCGGTCCGCTGTACCGTCGACCA
CTCTTCAGTCAGTTGGTCAGCGGTACCCTCGATGTTGTGGCGGATCTTGAAGTTGGCCTTGATGCCGTTC
TTCTGCTTGTCGGCGGTGATATAGACGTTGTGGCTGTTGTAGTTGTACTCCAGCTTGTGCCCCAGGATGT
TGCCGTCCTCCTTGAAGTCGATGCCCTTCAGCTCGATGCGGTTCACCAGGGTGTCGCCCTCGAACTTCAC
CTCGGCGCGGGTCTTGTAGTTGCCGTCGTCCTTGAAGAAGATGGTGCGCTCCTGGACGTAGCCTTCGGGC
ATGGCGGACTTGAAGAAGTCGTGCTGCTTCATGTGGTCGGGGTAGCGGGCGAAGCACATCAGGCCGTAGC
CCAGGGTGGTCACGAGGGTGGGCCAGGGCACGGGCAGCTTGCCGGTGGTGCAGATCAGCTTCAGGGTCAG
CTTGCCGTAGGTGGCATCGCCCTCGCCCTCGCCGGACACGCTGAACTTGTGGCCGTTTACGTCGCCGTCC
AGCTCGACCAGGATGGGCACCACCCCGGTGAACAGCTCCTCGCCCTTGCTCACCATGCCACCGCTGCCAC
CCTTGTACAGCTCGTCCATGCCGAGAGTGATCCCGGCGGCGGTCACGAACTCCAGCAGGACCATGTGATC
GCGCTTCTCGTTGGGGTCTTTGCTCAGGGCGGACTGGTAGCTCAGGTAGTGGTTGTCGGGCAGCAGCACG
GGGCCGTCGCCGATGGGGGTGTTCTGCTGGTAGTGGTCGGC
