>Addgene plasmid #40006 | EKAR2G_design2_mTFP_159_Venus_173 | addgene partial sequence | sequence record 55451 | EGFP-N 5'-CGTCGCCGTCCAGCTCGACCAG-3'
CTCGCCCTTGCTCACCATGCCACCGCTGCCACCCTTGTACAGCTCGTCCATGCCGAGAGTGATCCCGGCG
GCGGTCACGAACTCCAGCAGGACCATGTGATCGCGCTTCTCGTTGGGGTCTTTGCTCAGGGCGGACTGGT
AGCTCAGGTAGTGGTTGTCGGGCAGCAGCACGGGGCCGTCGCCGATGGGGGTGTTCTGCTGGTAGTGGTC
GGCGAGCTGCACGCCGCCGTCCATCGCGGCCGCTTTAGTAGAACCTTCACCAGAACCAGGTTTACCAGAA
CCAGAAGTTCCGGAGCGCACGTACATCCTCTCGGTGGAGGCGTCCCAGCCGGTGGTCTTCTTCTGCATCA
CGGGGCCGTTGGGGGGGAAGTTCTCGCCCTTGAGGTGTATCTCGTAGATGAAGGAGTCCTCCTCCATGGA
GATGTCGGACTTCACCTTCACGATGCCCTTGTCCTCGAAGGTCATGGTGCGCTCCCAAGAGTAGCCCTCG
GGGAAGGACTGCTTGAAGTAGTTGGGGATGTCGTCGGGGTACTTGGTGAAGGCCCTGTTGCCGTAGGCGA
ACGCGGTGGTCAGAATGTCGTAGGAGAAGGGCAGGGGGGCTCCCTCCTTCACCTCCAGGTTGATGGTGTT
GGTGCCGTCGTAGGGCTTGCCCTCGCCCTCGCCCTCGATCACGAAGGCGTGGCCATTCACGTTGCCCTCC
ATCTTCAGCTTGATCTTCATGTCGGGCTTGATTACGCCCATTGTGGTCTCCTCGCCCTTGCTCACCATTC
CTCCGCTAGCACCCTTGTACAGCTCGTCCATGCCGTCGGTGGAGTTGCGGGCCACGGCGCTCTCGTAAAC
GGTCACCTTGTTGTAGTCCTTGTCGTGGTTCA
