[The description below was written by a language model from this plasmid's Addgene catalogue record.]
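Description:
EKAR2G_design2_mTFP_159_Venus_173 is a genetically encoded FRET biosensor for ERK kinase activity, carried in the pTriEx4 backbone (Novagen). pTriEx4 is a multi-host expression vector, and the record accordingly lists mammalian, bacterial and insect expression as vector types. The plasmid totals about 6.9 kb, of which roughly 4.9 kb is backbone. It is maintained in E. coli at high copy number under ampicillin selection. No feature table is provided, so the origin of replication and other backbone elements are not itemised in the record.

The payload is a synthetic "Erk activity reporter" of about 2 kb, cloned between PacI and XhoI sites that both remain intact. It is expressed from a CMV promoter, according to the record, and carries an N-terminal His-Myc tag that can serve for purification or immunodetection. The construct name indicates an mTFP donor paired with a Venus acceptor. The numbers 159 and 173 most likely denote circularly permuted variants of each fluorophore, though the record does not spell this out. "Design2" likewise appears to refer to one of several sensor topologies, again without further definition.

Part of the plasmid derives from an earlier published ERK activity sensor (EKAR). In sensors of that type, phosphorylation of a substrate module by ERK drives a conformational change that alters energy transfer between the two fluorescent proteins. The construct belongs to a toolkit built to optimise FRET biosensor sensitivity by varying fluorophore geometry. It is intended for live-cell imaging of ERK signalling dynamics in space and time.
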