Addgene plasmid #40006: EKAR2G_design2_mTFP_159_Venus_173
Depositing lab: Olivier Pertz. Depositing organization: University of Basel. Publication: A Versatile Toolkit to Produce Sensitive FRET Biosensors to Visualize Signaling in Time and Space. Fritz RD, Letzelter M, Reimann A, Martin K, Fusco L, Ritsma L, Ponsioen B, Fluri E, Schulte-Merker S, van Rheenen J, Pertz O. Sci Signal. 2013 Jul 23;6(285):rs12. doi: 10.1126/scisignal.2004135. PubMed 23882122.
Backbone
  Vector backbone: pTriEx4
  Backbone manufacturer: Novagen
  Backbone size w/o insert (bp): 4900
  Total vector size (bp): 6900
  Vector type: Mammalian Expression, Bacterial Expression, Insect Expression
Growth in bacteria
  Bacterial resistance: Ampicillin, 100 μg/mL
  Growth temperature: 37°C
  Growth strain: Top10
  Copy number: High Copy
Gene/Insert
  Gene/Insert name: Erk activity reporter
  Species: Synthetic
  Insert size (bp): 1994
  Promoter: CMV
  Tag / fusion protein: His-Myc (N terminal on insert)
  Cloning method: Restriction Enzyme; 5′ cloning site PacI (not destroyed); 3′ cloning site XhoI (not destroyed)
  Sequencing primers: 5′ ctggttattgtgctgtctc; 3′ tcagtggtatttgtga
Resource information
  A portion of this plasmid was derived from a plasmid made by: Karel Svoboda, Janelia Farm Research Campus, Howard Hughes Medical Institute, Ashburn
Terms and licenses: Academic/Nonprofit Terms; Industry Terms: Not Available to Industry
Depositor comments: A genetically encoded fluorescent sensor of ERK activity. 2008. PNAS 205(49)
How to cite: EKAR2G_design2_mTFP_159_Venus_173 was a gift from Olivier Pertz (Addgene plasmid # 40006 ; http://n2t.net/addgene:40006 ; RRID:Addgene_40006)
